>Addgene plasmid #178378 | pOME0008 | addgene full sequence | sequence record 351444 | Addgene NGS Result
GACGGATCGGGAGATCTCCCGATCCCCTATGGTGCACTCTCAGTACAATCTGCTCTGATGCCGCATAGTT
AAGCCAGTATCTGCTCCCTGCTTGTGTGTTGGAGGTCGCTGAGTAGTGCGCGAGCAAAATTTAAGCTACA
ACAAGGCAAGGCTTGACCGACAATTGCATGAAGAATCTGCTTAGGGTTAGGCGTTTTGCGCTGCTTCGCG
ATGTACGGGCCAGATATACGCGTTGACATTGATTATTGACTAGTTATTAATAGTAATCAATTACGGGGTC
ATTAGTTCATAGCCCATATATGGAGTTCCGCGTTACATAACTTACGGTAAATGGCCCGCCTGGCTGACCG
CCCAACGACCCCCGCCCATTGACGTCAATAATGACGTATGTTCCCATAGTAACGCCAATAGGGACTTTCC
ATTGACGTCAATGGGTGGAGTATTTACGGTAAACTGCCCACTTGGCAGTACATCAAGTGTATCATATGCC
AAGTACGCCCCCTATTGACGTCAATGACGGTAAATGGCCCGCCTGGCATTATGCCCAGTACATGACCTTA
TGGGACTTTCCTACTTGGCAGTACATCTACGTATTAGTCATCGCTATTACCATGGTGATGCGGTTTTGGC
AGTACATCAATGGGCGTGGATAGCGGTTTGACTCACGGGGATTTCCAAGTCTCCACCCCATTGACGTCAA
TGGGAGTTTGTTTTGGCACCAAAATCAACGGGACTTTCCAAAATGTCGTAACAACTCCGCCCCATTGACG
CAAATGGGCGGTAGGCGTGTACGGTGGGAGGTCTATATAAGCAGAGCTCTCTGGCTAACTAGAGAACCCA
CTGCTTACTGGCTTATCGAAATTAATACGACTCACTATAGGGAGACCCAAGCTTGGTACCGCCACCATGG
AAGATGAGGATGTTCCTGTCTGCTGGATTTGCAACGAGGAGCTCGGAAATGAGAGATTTAGAGCCTGTGG
ATGCACAGGAGAGCTCGAGAACGTCCATAGAAGTTGTTTAAGCACCTGGCTCACTATCTCTAGAAACACG
GCCTGTCAGATATGTGGCGTCGTATACAACACGCGCGTGGTCTGGCGACCCTTGCGCGAAATGACGCTAT
TGCCTCGGCTGACTTACCAGGAGGGTCTGGAACTGATTGTTTTTATTTTCATTATGACATTGGGGGCCGC
TGGCCTTGCCGCTGCGACGTGGGTTTGGCTATATATAGTGGGCGGTCATGACCCAGAGATAGATCACGTC
GCTGCAGCCGCGTACTACGTTTTTTTCGTGTTTTACCAATTGTTTGTCGTTTTTGGGTTGGGTGCGTTTT
TCCACATGATGCGCCACGTGGGGCGGGCATACGCTGCTGTAAACACGCGGGTTGAAGTGTTTCCATATAG
ACCTCGGCCGACATCACCAGAGTGTGCAGTAGAGGAGATCGAGCTTCAGGAAATTCTTCCCCGTGGGGAT
AACCAGGACGAGGAGGGGCCCGCGGGGGCAGCTCCAGGCGACCAAGATGGCCCCGCGGATGGCGCTCCTG
TGCATCGCGACTCAGAAGAATCCGTGGATGAAGCTGCAGGGTACAAGGAAGCGGGAGAACCAACACATAA
TGATGGACGTGATGACAATGTAGAGCCAACCGCGGTTGGGTGTGACTGTAACAACTTGGGCGCTGAGCGG
TATAGGGCCACTTACTGTGGCGGTTATGTTGGTGCCCAGTCGGGCGATGGGGCTTATAGTGTCTCCTGCC
ATAATAAGGCTGGACCCTCCTCTCTAGTTGATATCCTTCCACAGGGTTTGCCTGGGGGTGGCTATGGTTC
CATGGGCGTGATTAGGAAACGTTCGGCTGTTTCGTCTGCCCTTATGTTTCATGACTACAAAGACCATGAC
GGTGATTATAAAGATCATGATATCGATTACAAGGATGACGATGACAAGTAGTAAGCGGCCGCTCGAGCAT
GCATCTAGAGGGCCCTATTCTATAGTGTCACCTAAATGCTAGAGCTCGCTGATCAGCCTCGACTGTGCCT
TCTAGTTGCCAGCCATCTGTTGTTTGCCCCTCCCCCGTGCCTTCCTTGACCCTGGAAGGTGCCACTCCCA
CTGTCCTTTCCTAATAAAATGAGGAAATTGCATCGCATTGTCTGAGTAGGTGTCATTCTATTCTGGGGGG
TGGGGTGGGGCAGGACAGCAAGGGGGAGGATTGGGAAGACAATAGCAGGCATGCTGGGGATGCGGTGGGC
TCTATGGCTTCTGAGGCGGAAAGAACCAGCTGGGGCTCTAGGGGGTATCCCC
[124 nt withheld, positions 2293-2416]
C
[91 nt withheld, positions 2418-2508]
A
[49 nt withheld, positions 2510-2558]
CCTTTGACGTTGGAGTCCACGTTCTTT
[37 nt withheld, positions 2586-2622]
ACCCTATCTCGGTCTATTCTTTTGATTTATAAGGGATTTTGCCGATTTCGGCCTATTGGTTAAAAAATGA
GCTGATTTAACAAAAATTTAACGCGAATTAATTCTGTGGAATGTGTGTCAGTTAGGGTGTGGAAAGTCCC
CAGGCTCCCCAGCAGGCAGAAGTATGCAAAGCATGCATCTCAATTAGTCAGCAACCAGGTGTGGAAAGTC
CCCAGGCTCCCCAGCAGGCAGAAGTATGCAAAGCATGCATCTCAATTAGTCAGCAACCATAGTCCCGCCC
CTAACTCCGCCCATCCCGCCCCTAACTCCGCCCAGTTCCGCCCATTCTCCGCCCCATGGCTGACTAATTT
TTTTTATTTATGCAGAGGCCGAGGCCGCCTCTGCCTCTGAGCTATTCCAGAAGTAGTGAGGAGGCTTTTT
TGGAGGCCTAGGCTTTTGCAAAAAGCTCCCGGGAGCTTGTATATCCATTTTCGGATCTGATCAAGAGACA
GGATGAGGATCGTTTCGCATGATTGAACAAGATGGATTGCACGCAGGTTCTCCGGCCGCTTGGGTGGAGA
GGCTATTCGGCTATGACTGGGCACAACAGACAATCGGCTGCTCTGATGCCGCCGTGTTCCGGCTGTCAGC
GCAGGGGCGCCCGGTTCTTTTTGTCAAGACCGACCTGTCCGGTGCCCTGAATGAACTGCAGGACGAGGCA
GCGCGGCTATCGTGGCTGGCCACGACGGGCGTTCCTTGCGCAGCTGTGCTCGACGTTGTCACTGAAGCGG
GAAGGGACTGGCTGCTATTGGGCGAAGTGCCGGGGCAGGATCTCCTGTCATCTCACCTTGCTCCTGCCGA
GAAAGTATCCATCATGGCTGATGCAATGCGGCGGCTGCATACGCTTGATCCGGCTACCTGCCCATTCGAC
CACCAAGCGAAACATCGCATCGAGCGAGCACGTACTCGGATGGAAGCCGGTCTTGTCGATCAGGATGATC
TGGACGAAGAGCATCAGGGGCTCGCGCCAGCCGAACTGTTCGCCAGGCTCAAGGCGCGCATGCCCGACGG
CGAGGATCTCGTCGTGACCCATGGCGATGCCTGCTTGCCGAATATCATGGTGGAAAATGGCCGCTTTTCT
GGATTCATCGACTGTGGCCGGCTGGGTGTGGCGGACCGCTATCAGGACATAGCGTTGGCTACCCGTGATA
TTGCTGAAGAGCTTGGCGGCGAATGGGCTGACCGCTTCCTCGTGCTTTACGGTATCGCCGCTCCCGATTC
GCAGCGCATCGCCTTCTATCGCCTTCTTGACGAGTTCTTCTGAGCGGGACTCTGGGGTTCGAAATGACCG
ACCAAGCGACGCCCAACCTGCCATCACGAGATTTCGATTCCACCGCCGCCTTCTATGAAAGGTTGGGCTT
CGGAATCGTTTTCCGGGACGCCGGCTGGATGATCCTCCAGCGCGGGGATCTCATGCTGGAGTTCTTCGCC
CACCCCAACTTGTTTATTGCAGCTTATAATGGTTACAAATAAAGCAATAGCATCACAAATTTCACAAATA
AAGCATTTTTTTCACTGCATTCTAGTTGTGGTTTGTCCAAACTCATCAATGTATCTTATCATGTCTGTAT
ACCGTCGACCTCTAGCTAGAGCTTGGCGTAATCATGGTCATAGCTGTTTCCTGTGTGAAATTGTTATCCG
CTCACAATTCCACACAACATACGAGCCGGAAGCATAAAGTGTAAAGCCTGGGGTGCCTAATGAGTGAGCT
AACTCACATTAATTGCGTTGCGCTCACTGCCCGCTTTCCAGTCGGGAAACCTGTCGTGCCAGCTGCATTA
ATGAATCGGCCAACGCGCGGGGAGAGGCGGTTTGCGTATTGGGCGCTCTTCCGCTTCCTCGCTCACTGAC
TCGCTGCGCTCGGTCGTTCGGCTGCGGCGAGCGGTATCAGCTCACTCAAAGGCGGTAATACGGTTATCCA
CAGAATCAGGGGATAACGCAGGAAAGAACATGTGAGCAAAAGGCCAGCAAAAGGCCAGGAACCGTAAAAA
GGCCGCGTTGCTGGCGTTTTTCCATAGGCTCCGCCCCCCTGACGAGCATCACAAAAATCGACGCTCAAGT
CAGAGGTGGCGAAACCCGACAGGACTATAAAGATACCAGGCGTTTCCCCCTGGAAGCTCCCTCGTGCGCT
CTCCTGTTCCGACCCTGCCGCTTACCGGATACCTGTCCGCCTTTCTCCCTTCGGGAAGCGTGGCGCTTTC
TCATAGCTCACGCTGTAGGTATCTCAGTTCGGTGTAGGTCGTTCGCTCCAAGCTGGGCTGTGTGCACGAA
CCCCCCGTTCAGCCCGACCGCTGCGCCTTATCCGGTAACTATCGTCTTGAGTCCAACCCGGTAAGACACG
ACTTATCGCCACTGGCAGCAGCCACTGGTAACAGGATTAGCAGAGCGAGGTATGTAGGCGGTGCTACAGA
GTTCTTGAAGTGGTGGCCTAACTACGGCTACACTAGAAGAACAGTATTTGGTATCTGCGCTCTGCTGAAG
CCAGTTACCTTCGGAAAAAGAGTTGGTAGCTCTTGATCCGGCAAACAAACCACCGCTGGTAGCGGTGGTT
TTTTTGTTTGCAAGCAGCAGATTACGCGCAGAAAAAAAGGATCTCAAGAAGATCCTTTGATCTTTTCTAC
GGGGTCTGACGCTCAGTGGAACGAAAACTCACGTTAAGGGATTTTGGTCATGAGATTATCAAAAAGGATC
TTCACCTAGATCCTTTTAAATTAAAAATGAAGTTTTAAATCAATCTAAAGTATATATGAGTAAACTTGGT
CTGACAGTTACCAATGCTTAATCAGTGAGGCACCTATCTCAGCGATCTGTCTATTTCGTTCATCCATAGT
TGCCTGACTCCCCGTCGTGTAGATAACTACGATACGGGAGGGCTTACCATCTGGCCCCAGTGCTGCAATG
ATACCGCGAGACCCACGCTCACCGGCTCCAGATTTATCAGCAATAAACCAGCCAGCCGGAAGGGCCGAGC
GCAGAAGTGGTCCTGCAACTTTATCCGCCTCCATCCAGTCTATTAATTGTTGCCGGGAAGCTAGAGTAAG
TAGTTCGCCAGTTAATAGTTTGCGCAACGTTGTTGCCATTGCTACAGGCATCGTGGTGTCACGCTCGTCG
TTTGGTATGGCTTCATTCAGCTCCGGTTCCCAACGATCAAGGCGAGTTACATGATCCCCCATGTTGTGCA
AAAAAGCGGTTAGCTCCTTCGGTCCTCCGATCGTTGTCAGAAGTAAGTTGGCCGCAGTGTTATCACTCAT
GGTTATGGCAGCACTGCATAATTCTCTTACTGTCATGCCATCCGTAAGATGCTTTTCTGTGACTGGTGAG
TACTCAACCAAGTCATTCTGAGAATAGTGTATGCGGCGACCGAGTTGCTCTTGCCCGGCGTCAATACGGG
ATAATACCGCGCCACATAGCAGAACTTTAAAAGTGCTCATCATTGGAAAACGTTCTTCGGGGCGAAAACT
CTCAAGGATCTTACCGCTGTTGAGATCCAGTTCGATGTAACCCACTCGTGCACCCAACTGATCTTCAGCA
TCTTTTACTTTCACCAGCGTTTCTGGGTGAGCAAAAACAGGAAGGCAAAATGCCGCAAAAAAGGGAATAA
GGGCGACACGGAAATGTTGAATACTCATACTCTTCCTTTTTCAATATTATTGAAGCATTTATCAGGGTTA
TTGTCTCATGAGCGGATACATATTTGAATGTATTTAGAAAAATAAACAAATAGGGGTTCCGCGCACATTT
CCCCGAAAAGTGCCACCTGACGTC
Features (pLannotate 1.2.2; 22 found; start..end, strand, type, name):
     28..80      -  misc_feature   bom (fragment): basis of mobility region from pBR322
    235..614     +  enhancer       CMV enhancer: human cytomegalovirus immediate early enhancer
    615..818     +  promoter       CMV promoter: human cytomegalovirus (CMV) immediate early promoter
    814..847     +  LTR            5' LTR (truncated) (fragment): truncated 5' long terminal repeat (LTR) from HIV-1
    863..881     +  promoter       T7 promoter: promoter for bacteriophage T7 RNA polymerase
    907..1872    +  CDS            K3: MIR1_HHV8P - Experimental evidence at protein level: Swiss-Prot protein existence level 1. E3 ubiquitin-protein ligase which promotes ubiquitination and subsequent degradation of host MHC-I and CD1D molecules, presumably to prevent lysis of infected cells by cytotoxic T-lymphocytes. Binds target molecules through transmembrane interaction. E3 ubiquitin- protein ligases accept ubiquitin from specific E2 ubiquitin-conjugating enzymes, and then transfer it to target protein. The result of this ubiquitination is the enhancement of the endocytosis of the target chain and the delivery to the lysosom
   1873..1938    +  CDS            3xFLAG: three tandem FLAG® epitope tags, followed by an enterokinase cleavage site
   1979..1997    -  promoter       SP6 promoter: promoter for bacteriophage SP6 RNA polymerase
   2023..2247    +  polyA_signal   bGH poly(A) signal: bovine growth hormone polyadenylation signal
   2251..2272    +  promoter       SV40 promoter (fragment): SV40 enhancer and early promoter
   2293..2721    +  rep_origin     f1 ori (sequence partly withheld): f1 bacteriophage origin of replication; arrow indicates direction of (+) strand synthesis
   2735..3064    +  promoter       SV40 promoter: SV40 enhancer and early promoter
   3131..3922    +  CDS            neo: KKA2_KLEPN - Also known as kan, nptII. Experimental evidence at protein level: Swiss-Prot protein existence level 1. Resistance to kanamycin, neomycin, paromomycin, ribostamycin, butirosin and gentamicin B. From Klebsiella pneumoniae.
   3946..4104    +  CDS            ble (fragment): BLE_KLEPN - Experimental evidence at protein level: Swiss-Prot protein existence level 1. Binding protein with a strong affinity to the bleomycin family of antibiotics. Binds to CL990; an antimitotic-antibiotic compound. From Klebsiella pneumoniae.
   4099..4220    +  polyA_signal   SV40 poly(A) signal: SV40 polyadenylation signal
   4293..4309    -  protein_bind   lac operator: The lac repressor binds to the lac operator to inhibit transcription in E. coli. This inhibition can be relieved by adding lactose or isopropyl-β-D-thiogalactopyranoside (IPTG). lac repressor encoded by lacI
   4317..4347    -  promoter       lac promoter: promoter for the E. coli lac operon
   4362..4383    -  protein_bind   CAP binding site: CAP binding activates transcription in the presence of cAMP. E. coli catabolite activator protein
   4396..4488    -  CDS            lacI (fragment): lac repressor; lacI; The lac repressor binds to the lac operator to inhibit transcription in E. coli. This inhibition can be relieved by adding lactose or isopropyl-β-D-thiogalactopyranoside (IPTG).
   4671..5259    -  rep_origin     ori: high-copy-number ColE1/pMB1/pBR322/pUC origin of replication
   5430..6290    -  CDS            AmpR: β-lactamase; bla; confers resistance to ampicillin, carbenicillin, and related antibiotics
   6291..6395    -  promoter       AmpR promoter: bla
