[The description below was written by a language model from this plasmid's Addgene catalogue record and pLannotate feature annotations shown in this document.]
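Description:
pOME0008 is a mammalian expression plasmid, recorded as built on the pDEST47 backbone, that expresses ORF K3 of Kaposi's sarcoma-associated herpesvirus (KSHV). It is maintained in E. coli through a high-copy ColE1/pUC-type origin and selected with ampicillin via the β-lactamase gene and its own promoter. An f1 phage origin is also present, along with short remnants of lac regulatory sequence and a pBR322 bom fragment typical of this plasmid family. The sequenced record is 6,426 nt, which is shorter than the catalogue's backbone size plus insert would suggest. The record does not explain the difference, although replacement of a destination cassette on cloning would be one possibility. No GFP or recombination sites are annotated.

The K3 coding sequence lies downstream of the human cytomegalovirus immediate-early enhancer and promoter and is fused in frame at its C terminus to a 3xFLAG epitope, allowing detection or immunoprecipitation with anti-FLAG antibodies. Transcripts are terminated by the bovine growth hormone polyadenylation signal. A T7 promoter upstream and an inverted SP6 promoter downstream flank the insert and can serve for sequencing or in vitro transcription. A separate SV40 early promoter drives the neomycin phosphotransferase gene with an SV40 poly(A) signal, giving the option of G418 selection for stable mammalian lines. The short HIV-1 LTR and ble fragments in the annotation are partial matches rather than functional units.

K3 (MIR1) is a viral E3 ubiquitin ligase that promotes ubiquitination, endocytosis and degradation of host MHC-I and CD1d, helping infected cells evade cytotoxic T cells. The plasmid belongs to a viral ORF expression collection used to screen for modulators of p53 signalling.
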