Addgene plasmid #178378: pOME0008
Purpose: Expresses KSHV K3
Depositing lab: Dirk Dittmer. Depositing organization: University of North Carolina at Chapel Hill. Publication: Novel modulators of p53-signaling encoded by unknown genes of emerging viruses. Alzhanova D, Corcoran K, Bailey AG, Long K, Taft-Benz S, Graham RL, Broussard GS, Heise M, Neumann G, Halfmann P, Kawaoka Y, Baric RS, Damania B, Dittmer DP. PLoS Pathog. 2021 Jan 7;17(1):e1009033. doi: 10.1371/journal.ppat.1009033. eCollection 2021 Jan. PubMed 33411764.
Backbone
  Vector backbone: pDEST47
  Backbone size w/o insert (bp): 7780
  Vector type: Mammalian Expression
Growth in bacteria
  Bacterial resistance: Ampicillin, 100 μg/mL
  Growth temperature: 37°C
  Growth strain: DH5alpha
  Copy number: High Copy
Gene/Insert
  Gene/Insert name: KSHV ORF K3
  Species: Kaposi's sarcoma-associated herpesvirus
  Insert size (bp): 1064
  Tag / fusion protein: 3xFLAG (C terminal on insert)
  Cloning method: Unknown
  Sequencing primers: 5′ T7 promoter
Terms and licenses: Academic/Nonprofit Terms; Industry Terms: Not Available to Industry
Depositor comments: Sequences and further information can be found at https://www.med.unc.edu/orfeome/downloads/pome
How to cite: pOME0008 was a gift from Dirk Dittmer (Addgene plasmid # 178378 ; http://n2t.net/addgene:178378 ; RRID:Addgene_178378)
