>Addgene plasmid #178378 | pOME0008 | depositor partial sequence | sequence record 346417 | Insert
GTCGACGGTACCGCCACCATGGAAGATGAGGATGTTCCTGTCTGCTGGATTTGCAACGAGGAGCTCGGAA
ATGAGAGATTTAGAGCCTGTGGATGCACAGGAGAGCTCGAGAACGTCCATAGAAGTTGTTTAAGCACCTG
GCTCACTATCTCTAGAAACACGGCCTGTCAGATATGTGGCGTCGTATACAACACGCGCGTGGTCTGGCGA
CCCTTGCGCGAAATGACGCTATTGCCTCGGCTGACTTACCAGGAGGGTCTGGAACTGATTGTTTTTATTT
TCATTATGACATTGGGGGCCGCTGGCCTTGCCGCTGCGACGTGGGTTTGGCTATATATAGTGGGCGGTCA
TGACCCAGAGATAGATCACGTCGCTGCAGCCGCGTACTACGTTTTTTTCGTGTTTTACCAATTGTTTGTC
GTTTTTGGGTTGGGTGCGTTTTTCCACATGATGCGCCACGTGGGGCGGGCATACGCTGCTGTAAACACGC
GGGTTGAAGTGTTTCCATATAGACCTCGGCCGACATCACCAGAGTGTGCAGTAGAGGAGATCGAGCTTCA
GGAAATTCTTCCCCGTGGGGATAACCAGGACGAGGAGGGGCCCGCGGGGGCAGCTCCAGGCGACCAAGAT
GGCCCCGCGGATGGCGCTCCTGTGCATCGCGACTCAGAAGAATCCGTGGATGAAGCTGCAGGGTACAAGG
AAGCGGGAGAACCAACACATAATGATGGACGTGATGACAATGTAGAGCCAACCGCGGTTGGGTGTGACTG
TAACAACTTGGGCGCTGAGCGGTATAGGGCCACTTACTGTGGCGGTTATGTTGGTGCCCAGTCGGGCGAT
GGGGCTTATAGTGTCTCCTGCCATAATAAGGCTGGACCCTCCTCTCTAGTTGATATCCTTCCACAGGGTT
TGCCTGGGGGTGGCTATGGTTCCATGGGCGTGATTAGGAAACGTTCGGCTGTTTCGTCTGCCCTTATGTT
TCATGACTACAAAGACCATGACGGTGATTATAAAGATCATGATATCGATTACAAGGATGACGATGACAAG
TAGTAAGCGGCCGC
