>Addgene plasmid #178378 | pOME0008 | depositor partial sequence | sequence record 346418 | Backbone
GACGGATCGGGAGATCTCCCGATCCCCTATGGTGCACTCTCAGTACAATCTGCTCTGATGCCGCATAGTT
AAGCCAGTATCTGCTCCCTGCTTGTGTGTTGGAGGTCGCTGAGTAGTGCGCGAGCAAAATTTAAGCTACA
ACAAGGCAAGGCTTGACCGACAATTGCATGAAGAATCTGCTTAGGGTTAGGCGTTTTGCGCTGCTTCGCG
ATGTACGGGCCAGATATACGCGTTGACATTGATTATTGACTAGTTATTAATAGTAATCAATTACGGGGTC
ATTAGTTCATAGCCCATATATGGAGTTCCGCGTTACATAACTTACGGTAAATGGCCCGCCTGGCTGACCG
CCCAACGACCCCCGCCCATTGACGTCAATAATGACGTATGTTCCCATAGTAACGCCAATAGGGACTTTCC
ATTGACGTCAATGGGTGGAGTATTTACGGTAAACTGCCCACTTGGCAGTACATCAAGTGTATCATATGCC
AAGTACGCCCCCTATTGACGTCAATGACGGTAAATGGCCCGCCTGGCATTATGCCCAGTACATGACCTTA
TGGGACTTTCCTACTTGGCAGTACATCTACGTATTAGTCATCGCTATTACCATGGTGATGCGGTTTTGGC
AGTACATCAATGGGCGTGGATAGCGGTTTGACTCACGGGGATTTCCAAGTCTCCACCCCATTGACGTCAA
TGGGAGTTTGTTTTGGCACCAAAATCAACGGGACTTTCCAAAATGTCGTAACAACTCCGCCCCATTGACG
CAAATGGGCGGTAGGCGTGTACGGTGGGAGGTCTATATAAGCAGAGCTCTCTGGCTAACTAGAGAACCCA
CTGCTTACTGGCTTATCGAAATTAATACGACTCACTATAGGGAGACCCAAGCTGGCTAGTTAAGCTTGAT
CAAACAAGTTTGTACAAAAAAGCTGAACGAGAAACGTAAAATGATATAAATATCAATATATTAAATTAGA
TTTTGCATAAAAAACAGACTACATAATACTGTAAAACACAACATATCCAGTCACTATGGCGGCCGCATTA
GGCACCCCAGGCTTTACACTTTATGCTTCCGGCTCGTATAATGTGTGGATTTTGAGTTAGGATCCGTCGA
GATTTTCAGGAGCTAAGGAAGCTAAAATGGAGAAAAAAATCACTGGATATACCACCGTTGATATATCCCA
ATGGCATCGTAAAGAACATTTTGAGGCATTTCAGTCAGTTGCTCAATGTACCTATAACCAGACCGTTCAG
CTGGATATTACGGCCTTTTTAAAGACCGTAAAGAAAAATAAGCACAAGTTTTATCCGGCCTTTATTCACA
TTCTTGCCCGCCTGATGAATGCTCATCCGGAATTCCGTATGGCAATGAAAGACGGTGAGCTGGTGATATG
GGATAGTGTTCACCCTTGTTACACCGTTTTCCATGAGCAAACTGAAACGTTTTCATCGCTCTGGAGTGAA
TACCACGACGATTTCCGGCAGTTTCTACACATATATTCGCAAGATGTGGCGTGTTACGGTGAAAACCTGG
CCTATTTCCCTAAAGGGTTTATTGAGAATATGTTTTTCGTCTCAGCCAATCCCTGGGTGAGTTTCACCAG
TTTTGATTTAAACGTGGCCAATATGGACAACTTCTTCGCCCCCGTTTTCACCATGGGCAAATATTATACG
CAAGGCGACAAGGTGCTGATGCCGCTGGCGATTCAGGTTCATCATGCCGTTTGTGATGGCTTCCATGTCG
GCAGAATGCTTAATGAATTACAACAGTACTGCGATGAGTGGCAGGCGGGGCGTAATCTAGAGGATCCGGC
TTACTAAAAGCCAGATAACAGTATGCGTATTTGCGCGCTGATTTTTGCGGTATAAGAATATATACTGATA
TGTATACCCGAAGTATGTCAAAAAGAGGTATGCTATGAAGCAGCGTATTACAGTGACAGTTGACAGCGAC
AGCTATCAGTTGCTCAAGGCATATATGATGTCAATATCTCCGGTCTGGTAAGCACAACCATGCAGAATGA
AGCCCGTCGTCTGCGTGCCGAACGCTGGAAAGCGGAAAATCAGGAAGGGATGGCTGAGGTCGCCCGGTTT
ATTGAAATGAACGGCTCTTTTGCTGACGAGAACAGGGGCTGGTGAAATGCAGTTTAAGGTTTACACCTAT
AAAAGAGAGAGCCGTTATCGTCTGTTTGTGGATGTACAGAGTGATATTATTGACACGCCCGGGCGACGGA
TGGTGATCCCCCTGGCCAGTGCACGTCTGCTGTCAGATAAAGTCCCCCGTGAACTTTACCCGGTGGTGCA
TATCGGGGATGAAAGCTGGCGCATGATGACCACCGATATGGCCAGTGTGCCGGTCTCCGTTATCGGGGAA
GAAGTGGCTGATCTCAGCCACCGCGAAAATGACATCAAAAACGCCATTAACCTGATGTTCTGGGGAATAT
AAATGTCAGGCTCCCTTATACACAGCCAGTCTGCAGGTCGACCATAGTGACTGGATATGTTGTGTTTTAC
AGTATTATGTAGTCTGTTTTTTATGCAAAATCTAATTTAATATATTGATATTTATATCATTTTACGTTTC
TCGTTCAGCTTTCTTGTACAAAGTGGTTCGATCTAGAATGGCTAGCAAAGGAGAAGAACTTTTCACTGGA
GTTGTCCCAATTCTTGTTGAATTAGATGGTGATGTTAATGGGCACAAATTTTCTGTCAGTGGAGAGGGTG
AAGGTGATGCTACATACGGAAAGCTTACCCTTAAATTTATTTGCACTACTGGAAAACTACCTGTTCCATG
GCCAACACTTGTCACTACTTTCTCTTATGGTGTTCAATGCTTTTCCCGTTATCCGGATCATATGAAACGG
CATGACTTTTTCAAGAGTGCCATGCCCGAAGGTTATGTACAGGAACGCACTATATCTTTCAAAGATGACG
GGAACTACAAGACGCGTGCTGAAGTCAAGTTTGAAGGTGATACCCTTGTTAATCGTATCGAGTTAAAAGG
TATTGATTTTAAAGAAGATGGAAACATTCTCGGACACAAACTCGAGTACAACTATAACTCACACAATGTA
TACATCACGGCAGACAAACAAAAGAATGGAATCAAAGCTAACTTCAAAATTCGCCACAACATTGAAGATG
GATCCGTTCAACTAGCAGACCATTATCAACAAAATACTCCAATTGGCGATGGCCCTGTCCTTTTACCAGA
CAACCATTACCTGTCGACACAATCTGCCCTTTCGAAAGATCCCAACGAAAAGCGTGACCACATGGTCCTT
CTTGAGTTTGTAACTGCTGCTGGGATTACACATGGCATGGATGAGCTCTACAAATAATGAATTAAACCCG
CTGATCAGCCTCGACTGTGCCTTCTAGTTGCCAGCCATCTGTTGTTTGCCCCTCCCCCGTGCCTTCCTTG
ACCCTGGAAGGTGCCACTCCCACTGTCCTTTCCTAATAAAATGAGGAAATTGCATCGCATTGTCTGAGTA
GGTGTCATTCTATTCTGGGGGGTGGGGTGGGGCAGGACAGCAAGGGGGAGGATTGGGAAGACAATAGCAG
GCATGCTGGGGATGCGGTGGGCTCTATGGCTTCTGAGGCGGAAAGAACCAGCTGGGGCTCTAGGGGGTAT
CCCC
[124 nt withheld, positions 3645-3768]
C
[91 nt withheld, positions 3770-3860]
A
[49 nt withheld, positions 3862-3910]
CCTTTGACGTTGGAGTCCACGTTCTTT
[37 nt withheld, positions 3938-3974]
ACCCTATCTCGGTCTATTCTTTTGATTTATAAGGGATTTTGCCGATTTCGGCCTATTGGTTAAAAAATGA
GCTGATTTAACAAAAATTTAACGCGAATTAATTCTGTGGAATGTGTGTCAGTTAGGGTGTGGAAAGTCCC
CAGGCTCCCCAGCAGGCAGAAGTATGCAAAGCATGCATCTCAATTAGTCAGCAACCAGGTGTGGAAAGTC
CCCAGGCTCCCCAGCAGGCAGAAGTATGCAAAGCATGCATCTCAATTAGTCAGCAACCATAGTCCCGCCC
CTAACTCCGCCCATCCCGCCCCTAACTCCGCCCAGTTCCGCCCATTCTCCGCCCCATGGCTGACTAATTT
TTTTTATTTATGCAGAGGCCGAGGCCGCCTCTGCCTCTGAGCTATTCCAGAAGTAGTGAGGAGGCTTTTT
TGGAGGCCTAGGCTTTTGCAAAAAGCTCCCGGGAGCTTGTATATCCATTTTCGGATCTGATCAAGAGACA
GGATGAGGATCGTTTCGCATGATTGAACAAGATGGATTGCACGCAGGTTCTCCGGCCGCTTGGGTGGAGA
GGCTATTCGGCTATGACTGGGCACAACAGACAATCGGCTGCTCTGATGCCGCCGTGTTCCGGCTGTCAGC
GCAGGGGCGCCCGGTTCTTTTTGTCAAGACCGACCTGTCCGGTGCCCTGAATGAACTGCAGGACGAGGCA
GCGCGGCTATCGTGGCTGGCCACGACGGGCGTTCCTTGCGCAGCTGTGCTCGACGTTGTCACTGAAGCGG
GAAGGGACTGGCTGCTATTGGGCGAAGTGCCGGGGCAGGATCTCCTGTCATCTCACCTTGCTCCTGCCGA
GAAAGTATCCATCATGGCTGATGCAATGCGGCGGCTGCATACGCTTGATCCGGCTACCTGCCCATTCGAC
CACCAAGCGAAACATCGCATCGAGCGAGCACGTACTCGGATGGAAGCCGGTCTTGTCGATCAGGATGATC
TGGACGAAGAGCATCAGGGGCTCGCGCCAGCCGAACTGTTCGCCAGGCTCAAGGCGCGCATGCCCGACGG
CGAGGATCTCGTCGTGACCCATGGCGATGCCTGCTTGCCGAATATCATGGTGGAAAATGGCCGCTTTTCT
GGATTCATCGACTGTGGCCGGCTGGGTGTGGCGGACCGCTATCAGGACATAGCGTTGGCTACCCGTGATA
TTGCTGAAGAGCTTGGCGGCGAATGGGCTGACCGCTTCCTCGTGCTTTACGGTATCGCCGCTCCCGATTC
GCAGCGCATCGCCTTCTATCGCCTTCTTGACGAGTTCTTCTGAGCGGGACTCTGGGGTTCGCGAAATGAC
CGACCAAGCGACGCCCAACCTGCCATCACGAGATTTCGATTCCACCGCCGCCTTCTATGAAAGGTTGGGC
TTCGGAATCGTTTTCCGGGACGCCGGCTGGATGATCCTCCAGCGCGGGGATCTCATGCTGGAGTTCTTCG
CCCACCCCAACTTGTTTATTGCAGCTTATAATGGTTACAAATAAAGCAATAGCATCACAAATTTCACAAA
TAAAGCATTTTTTTCACTGCATTCTAGTTGTGGTTTGTCCAAACTCATCAATGTATCTTATCATGTCTGT
ATACCGTCGACCTCTAGCTAGAGCTTGGCGTAATCATGGTCATAGCTGTTTCCTGTGTGAAATTGTTATC
CGCTCACAATTCCACACAACATACGAGCCGGAAGCATAAAGTGTAAAGCCTGGGGTGCCTAATGAGTGAG
CTAACTCACATTAATTGCGTTGCGCTCACTGCCCGCTTTCCAGTCGGGAAACCTGTCGTGCCAGCTGCAT
TAATGAATCGGCCAACGCGCGGGGAGAGGCGGTTTGCGTATTGGGCGCTCTTCCGCTTCCTCGCTCACTG
ACTCGCTGCGCTCGGTCGTTCGGCTGCGGCGAGCGGTATCAGCTCACTCAAAGGCGGTAATACGGTTATC
CACAGAATCAGGGGATAACGCAGGAAAGAACATGTGAGCAAAAGGCCAGCAAAAGGCCAGGAACCGTAAA
AAGGCCGCGTTGCTGGCGTTTTTCCATAGGCTCCGCCCCCCTGACGAGCATCACAAAAATCGACGCTCAA
GTCAGAGGTGGCGAAACCCGACAGGACTATAAAGATACCAGGCGTTTCCCCCTGGAAGCTCCCTCGTGCG
CTCTCCTGTTCCGACCCTGCCGCTTACCGGATACCTGTCCGCCTTTCTCCCTTCGGGAAGCGTGGCGCTT
TCTCATAGCTCACGCTGTAGGTATCTCAGTTCGGTGTAGGTCGTTCGCTCCAAGCTGGGCTGTGTGCACG
AACCCCCCGTTCAGCCCGACCGCTGCGCCTTATCCGGTAACTATCGTCTTGAGTCCAACCCGGTAAGACA
CGACTTATCGCCACTGGCAGCAGCCACTGGTAACAGGATTAGCAGAGCGAGGTATGTAGGCGGTGCTACA
GAGTTCTTGAAGTGGTGGCCTAACTACGGCTACACTAGAAGAACAGTATTTGGTATCTGCGCTCTGCTGA
AGCCAGTTACCTTCGGAAAAAGAGTTGGTAGCTCTTGATCCGGCAAACAAACCACCGCTGGTAGCGGTGG
TTTTTTTGTTTGCAAGCAGCAGATTACGCGCAGAAAAAAAGGATCTCAAGAAGATCCTTTGATCTTTTCT
ACGGGGTCTGACGCTCAGTGGAACGAAAACTCACGTTAAGGGATTTTGGTCATGAGATTATCAAAAAGGA
TCTTCACCTAGATCCTTTTAAATTAAAAATGAAGTTTTAAATCAATCTAAAGTATATATGAGTAAACTTG
GTCTGACAGTTACCAATGCTTAATCAGTGAGGCACCTATCTCAGCGATCTGTCTATTTCGTTCATCCATA
GTTGCCTGACTCCCCGTCGTGTAGATAACTACGATACGGGAGGGCTTACCATCTGGCCCCAGTGCTGCAA
TGATACCGCGAGACCCACGCTCACCGGCTCCAGATTTATCAGCAATAAACCAGCCAGCCGGAAGGGCCGA
GCGCAGAAGTGGTCCTGCAACTTTATCCGCCTCCATCCAGTCTATTAATTGTTGCCGGGAAGCTAGAGTA
AGTAGTTCGCCAGTTAATAGTTTGCGCAACGTTGTTGCCATTGCTACAGGCATCGTGGTGTCACGCTCGT
CGTTTGGTATGGCTTCATTCAGCTCCGGTTCCCAACGATCAAGGCGAGTTACATGATCCCCCATGTTGTG
CAAAAAAGCGGTTAGCTCCTTCGGTCCTCCGATCGTTGTCAGAAGTAAGTTGGCCGCAGTGTTATCACTC
ATGGTTATGGCAGCACTGCATAATTCTCTTACTGTCATGCCATCCGTAAGATGCTTTTCTGTGACTGGTG
AGTACTCAACCAAGTCATTCTGAGAATAGTGTATGCGGCGACCGAGTTGCTCTTGCCCGGCGTCAATACG
GGATAATACCGCGCCACATAGCAGAACTTTAAAAGTGCTCATCATTGGAAAACGTTCTTCGGGGCGAAAA
CTCTCAAGGATCTTACCGCTGTTGAGATCCAGTTCGATGTAACCCACTCGTGCACCCAACTGATCTTCAG
CATCTTTTACTTTCACCAGCGTTTCTGGGTGAGCAAAAACAGGAAGGCAAAATGCCGCAAAAAAGGGAAT
AAGGGCGACACGGAAATGTTGAATACTCATACTCTTCCTTTTTCAATATTATTGAAGCATTTATCAGGGT
TATTGTCTCATGAGCGGATACATATTTGAATGTATTTAGAAAAATAAACAAATAGGGGTTCCGCGCACAT
TTCCCCGAAAAGTGCCACCTGACGTC
